>Addgene plasmid #239650 | pXYB176 | addgene full sequence | sequence record 477059 | Addgene NGS Result
GTCAAGAGTCCCCCGTGTTCTCTCCAAATGAAATGAACTTCCTTATATAGAGGAAGGGTCTTGCGAAGGA
TAGTGGGATTGTGCGTCATCCCTTACGTCAGTGGAGATATCACATCAATCCACTTGCTTTGAAGACGTGG
TTGGAACGTCTTCTTTTTCCACGATGCTCCTCGTGGGTGGGGGTCCATCTTTGGGACCACTGTCGGCAGA
GGCATCTTCAACGATGGCCTTTCCTTTATCGCAATGATGGCATTTGTAGGAGCCACCTTCCTTTTCCACT
ATCTTCACAATAAAGTGACAGATAGCTGGGCAATGGAATCCGAGGAGGTTTCCGGATATTACCCTTTGTT
GAAAAGTCTCAATTGCCCTTTGGTCTTCTGAGACTGTATCTTTGATATTTTTGGAGTAGACAAGTGTGTC
GTGCTCCACCATGTTGACGAAGATTTTCTTCTTGTCATTGAGTCGTAAGAGACTCTGTATGAACTGTTCG
CCAGTCTTTACGGCGAGTTCTGTTAGGTCCTCTATTTGAATCTTTGACTCCATGAAGCTAAACTGAAGGC
GGGAAACGACAATCTGATCCAAGCTCAAGCTGCTCTAGCATTCGCCATTCAGGCTGCGCAACTGTTGGGA
AGGGCGATCGGTGCGGGCCTCTTCGCTATTACGCCAGCTGGCGAAAGGGGGATGTGCTGCAAGGCGATTA
AGTTGGGTAACGCCAGGGTTTTCCCAGTCACGACGTTGTAAAACGACGGCCAGTGCCAAGCTTGCATGCC
TGCAGGTCCCCAGATTAGCCTTTTCAATTTCAGAAAGAATGCTAACCCACAGATGGTTAGAGAGGCTTAC
GCAGCAGGTCTCATCAAGACGATCTACCCGAGCAATAATCTCCAGGAAATCAAATACCTTCCCAAGAAGG
TTAAAGATGCAGTCAAAAGATTCAGGACTAACTGCATCAAGAACACAGAGAAAGATATATTTCTCAAGAT
CAGAAGTACTATTCCAGTATGGACGATTCAAGGCTTGCTTCACAAACCAAGGCAAGTAATAGAGATTGGA
GTCTCTAAAAAGGTAGTTCCCACTGAATCAAAGGCCATGGAGTCAAAGATTCAAATAGAGGACCTAACAG
AACTCGCCGTAAAGACTGGCGAACAGTTCATACAGAGTCTCTTACGACTCAATGACAAGAAGAAAATCTT
CGTCAACATGGTGGAGCACGACACACTTGTCTACTCCAAAAATATCAAAGATACAGTCTCAGAAGACCAA
AGGGCAATTGAGACTTTTCAACAAAGGGTAATATCCGGAAACCTCCTCGGATTCCATTGCCCAGCTATCT
GTCACTTTATTGTGAAGATAGTGGAAAAGGAAGGTGGCTCCTACAAATGCCATCATTGCGATAAAGGAAA
GGCCATCGTTGAAGATGCCTCTGCCGACAGTGGTCCCAAAGATGGACCCCCACCCACGAGGAGCATCGTG
GAAAAAGAAGACGTTCCAACCACGTCTTCAAAGCAAGTGGATTGATGTGATATCTCCACTGACGTAAGGG
ATGACGCACAATCCCACTATCCTTCGCAAGACCCTTCCTCTATATAAGGAAGTTCATTTCATTTGGAGAG
AACACGGGGGACTCAAACATTACTCATTCACAAAACCATCTTAAAGCAACTACACAAGTCTTGAAATTTT
CTCATATTTTCTATTTACTATATAAACTTTTAATCAAATCAAGATTAAAGTTAATTAAATGACAACCTTC
AAAATCGAGTCCCGGATCCACGGCAACCTCAACGGGGAGAAGTTCGAGTTGGTTGGAGGTGGAGTAGGTG
AGGAGGGTCGCCTCGAGATTGAGATGAAGACTAAAGATAAACCACTGGCATTCTCTCCCTTCCTGCTGAC
CACTTGCATGGGTTACGGGTTCTACCACTTCGCCAGCTTCCCAAAGGGGATTAAGAACATCTATAAATAG
CAATATTTACCTTTGTAGATAAAAGTTATCAGGCATGCACCTGGTAGCTAGTCTTTAAACCAATAGATTG
CATCGGTTTAAAAGGCAAGACCGTCAAATTGCGGGAAAGGGGTCAACAGCCGTTCAGTACCAAGTCTCAG
GGGAAACTTTGAGATGGCCTTGCAAAGGGTATGGTAATAAGCTGACGGACATGGTCCTAACCACGCAGCC
AAGTCCTAAGTCAACAGATCTTCTGTTGATATGGATGCAGTTCACAGACTAAATGTCGGTCGGGGAAGAT
GTATTCTTCTCATAAGATATAGTCGGACCTCTCCTTAATGGGAGCTAGCGGATGAAGTGATGCAACACTG
GAGCCGCTGGGAACTAATTTGTATGCGAAAGTATATTGATTAGTTTTGGAGTACTCGCTTCATGCTGCAA
CGAACGGAGGTTACACCAACACCAGGAAGGAGATCTATGAAGACGGCGGCATCTTGGAGGTCAACTTCCG
TTACACTTACGAGTTCAACAAGATCATCGGTGACGTCGAGTGCATTGGACATGGATTCCCAAGTCAGAGT
CCGATCTTCAAGGACACGATCGTGAAGAGTTGTCCCACGGTGGACCTGATGTTGCCAATGTCCGGGAACA
TCATCGCCAGCTCCTACGCTTACGCCTTCCAACTGAAGGACGGCTCTTTCTACACGGCAGAAGTCAAGAA
CAACATAGACTTCAAGAATCCAATCCACGAGTCCTTCTCGAAGTCAGGGCCCATGTTCACCCACAGACGT
GTCGAGGAGACTCTCACCAAGGAGAACCTTGCCATAGTGGAGTACCAGCAGGTTTTCAACAGCGCCCCAA
GAGACATGTAGATATGAAGATGAAGATGAAATATTTGGTGTGTCAAATAAAAAGCTTGTGTGCTTAAGTT
TGTGTTTTTTTCTTGGCTTGTTGTGTTATGAATTTGTGGCTTTTTCTAATATTAAATGAATGTAAGATCT
CATTATAATGAATAAACAAATGTTTCTATAATCCATTGTGAATGTTTTGTTGGATCTCTTCTGCAGCATA
TAACTACTGTATGTGCTATGGTATGGACTATGGAATATGATTAAAGATAAGATGGGCTCATAGAGTAAAA
CGAGGCGAGGGACCTATAAACCTCCCTTCATCATGCTATTTCATGATCTATTTTATAAAATAAAGATGTA
GAAAAAAGTAAGCGTAATAACCGCAAAACAAATGATTTAAAACATGGCACATAATGAGGAGATTAAGTTC
GGTTTACGTTTATTTTAGTACTAATTGTAACGTGAGACTACGTATCGGGAATCGCCTAATTAAAGCATTA
ATGCGAACCTGATTAGATTCACCGACCCTCCTATCGTGTCGACCTTTCTGTTTCTTAGAATTTTTTGGTA
GTCTATGTACTAATAATGTCAGCTTCGTATTTATTTCATAAGCAATTTGCATTTGCAATTTGTTTTTTAC
TTTTATTTTTATTGTATTGTGGAATGTGGACTCGTACCAACATGAAGTTATATACCACCAAAAAAATTAC
AGTTAGTCAAAAGATTCACGAGTGAGAGCTACTTATGATTGTCTTTTACGTATATGTCTAATTGTCTATT
TGCTCAATAATCTTTGTACTTTCTTTTGTCGTTGATAAAATCACAAAGTTCCAAAAGTAATCGAATGATT
TGCTTTTAAGAAAAGAAGAGCTCAATAATTCAACATATATCTGTACACAATTACCGCCTTTGAGTGAGCT
CTAGATGCCACCTGACGTCTAAGAAGAATTCGTAATCATGGTCATAGCTGTTTCCTGTGTGAAATTGTTA
TCCGCTCACAATTCCACACAACATACGAGCCGGAAGCATAAAGTGTAAAGCCTGGGGTGCCTAATGAGTG
AGCTAACTCACATTAATTGCGTTGCGCTCACTGCCCGCTTTCCAGTCGGGAAACCTGTCGTGCCAGCTGC
ATTAATGAATCGGCCAACGCGCGGGGAGAGGCGGTTTGCGTATTGGCTAGAGCAGCTTGCCAACATGGTG
GAGCACGACACTCTCGTCTACTCCAAGAATATCAAAGATACAGTCTCAGAAGACCAAAGGGCTATTGAGA
CTTTTCAACAAAGGGTAATATCGGGAAACCTCCTCGGATTCCATTGCCCAGCTATCTGTCACTTCATCAA
AAGGACAGTAGAAAAGGAAGGTGGCACCTACAAATGCCATCATTGCGATAAAGGAAAGGCTATCGTTCAA
GATGCCTCTGCCGACAGTGGTCCCAAAGATGGACCCCCACCCACGAGGAGCATCGTGGAAAAAGAAGACG
TTCCAACCACGTCTTCAAAGCAAGTGGATTGATGTGAACATGGTGGAGCACGACACTCTCGTCTACTCCA
AGAATATCAAAGATACAGTCTCAGAAGACCAAAGGGCTATTGAGACTTTTCAACAAAGGGTAATATCGGG
AAACCTCCTCGGATTCCATTGCCCAGCTATCTGTCACTTCATCAAAAGGACAGTAGAAAAGGAAGGTGGC
ACCTACAAATGCCATCATTGCGATAAAGGAAAGGCTATCGTTCAAGATGCCTCTGCCGACAGTGGTCCCA
AAGATGGACCCCCACCCACGAGGAGCATCGTGGAAAAAGAAGACGTTCCAACCACGTCTTCAAAGCAAGT
GGATTGATGTGATATCTCCACTGACGTAAGGGATGACGCACAATCCCACTATCCTTCGCAAGACCCTTCC
TCTATATAAGGAAGTTCATTTCATTTGGAGAGGACACGCTGAAATCACCAGTCTCTCTCTACAAATCTAT
CTCTCTCGAGCTTTCGCAGATCCCGGGGGGCAATGAGATATGGGGATTGAACAAGATGGATTGCACGCAG
GTTCTCCGGCCGCTTGGGTGGAGAGGCTATTCGGCTATGACTGGGCACAACAGACAATCGGCTGCTCTGA
TGCCGCCGTGTTCCGGCTGTCAGCGCAGGGGCGCCCGGTTCTTTTTGTCAAGACCGACCTGTCCGGTGCC
CTGAATGAACTCCAGGACGAGGCAGCGCGGCTATCGTGGCTGGCCACGACGGGCGTTCCTTGCGCAGCTG
TGCTCGACGTTGTCACTGAAGCGGGAAGGGACTGGCTGCTATTGGGCGAAGTGCCGGGGCAGGATCTCCT
GTCATCTCACCTTGCTCCTGCCGAGAAAGTATCCATCATGGCTGATGCAATGCGGCGGCTGCATACGCTT
GATCCGGCTACCTGCCCATTCGACCACCAAGCGAAACATCGCATCGAGCGAGCACGTACTCGGATGGAAG
CCGGTCTTGTCGATCAGGATGATCTGGACGAAGAGCATCAGGGGCTCGCGCCAGCCGAACTGTTCGCCAG
GCTCAAGGCGCGCATGCCCGACGGCGAGGATCTCGTCGTGACACATGGCGATGCCTGCTTGCCGAATATC
ATGGTGGAAAATGGCCGCTTTTCTGGATTCATCGACTGTGGCCGGCTGGGTGTGGCGGACCGCTATCAGG
ACATAGCGTTGGCTACCCGTGATATTGCTGAAGAGCTTGGCGGCGAATGGGCTGACCGCTTCCTCGTGCT
TTACGGTATCGCCGCTCCCGATTCGCAGCGCATCGCCTTCTATCGCCTTCTTGACGAGTTCTTCTGAAGT
AGATGCCGACCGGATCTGTCGATCGACAAGCTCGAGTTTCTCCATAATAATGTGTGAGTAGTTCCCAGAT
AAGGGAATTAGGGTTCCTATAGGGTTTCGCTCATGTGTTGAGCATATAAGAAACCCTTAGTATGTATTTG
TATTTGTAAAATACTTCTATCAATAAAATTTCTAATTCCTAAAACCAAAATCCAGTACTAAAATCCAGAT
CCCCCGAATTAATTCGGCGTTAATTCAGTACATTAAAAACGTCCGCAATGTGTTATTAAGTTGTCTAAGC
GTCAATTTGTTTACACCACAATATATCCTGCCACCAGCCAGCCAACAGCTCCCCGACCGGCAGCTCGGCA
CAAAATCACCACTCGATACAGGCAGCCCATCAGTCCGGGACGGCGTCAGCGGGAGAGCCGTTGTAAGGCG
GCAGACTTTGCTCATGTTACCGATGCTATTCGGAAGAACGGCAACTAAGCTGCCGGGTTTGAAACACGGA
TGATCTCGCGGAGGGTAGCATGTTGATTGTAACGATGACAGAGCGTTGCTGCCTGTGATCACCGCGGTTT
CAAAATCGGCTCCGTCGATACTATGTTATACGCCAACTTTGAAAACAACTTTGAAAAAGCTGTTTTCTGG
TATTTAAGGTTTTAGAATGCAAGGAACAGTGAATTGGAGTTCGTCTTGTTATAATTAGCTTCTTGGGGTA
TCTTTAAATACTGTAGAAAAGAGGAAGGAAATAATAAATGGCTAAAATGAGAATATCACCGGAATTGAAA
AAACTGATCGAAAAATACCGCTGCGTAAAAGATACGGAAGGAATGTCTCCTGCTAAGGTATATAAGCTGG
TGGGAGAAAATGAAAACCTATATTTAAAAATGACGGACAGCCGGTATAAAGGGACCACCTATGATGTGGA
ACGGGAAAAGGACATGATGCTATGGCTGGAAGGAAAGCTGCCTGTTCCAAAGGTCCTGCACTTTGAACGG
CATGATGGCTGGAGCAATCTGCTCATGAGTGAGGCCGATGGCGTCCTTTGCTCGGAAGAGTATGAAGATG
AACAAAGCCCTGAAAAGATTATCGAGCTGTATGCGGAGTGCATCAGGCTCTTTCACTCCATCGACATATC
GGATTGTCCCTATACGAATAGCTTAGACAGCCGCTTAGCCGAATTGGATTACTTACTGAATAACGATCTG
GCCGATGTGGATTGCGAAAACTGGGAAGAAGACACTCCATTTAAAGATCCGCGCGAGCTGTATGATTTTT
TAAAGACGGAAAAGCCCGAAGAGGAACTTGTCTTTTCCCACGGCGACCTGGGAGACAGCAACATCTTTGT
GAAAGATGGCAAAGTAAGTGGCTTTATTGATCTTGGGAGAAGCGGCAGGGCGGACAAGTGGTATGACATT
GCCTTCTGCGTCCGGTCGATCAGGGAGGATATCGGGGAAGAACAGTATGTCGAGCTATTTTTTGACTTAC
TGGGGATCAAGCCTGATTGGGAGAAAATAAAATATTATATTTTACTGGATGAATTGTTTTAGTACCTAGA
ATGCATGACCAAAATCCCTTAACGTGAGTTTTCGTTCCACTGAGCGTCAGACCCCGTAGAAAAGATCAAA
GGATCTTCTTGAGATCCTTTTTTTCTGCGCGTAATCTGCTGCTTGCAAACAAAAAAACCACCGCTACCAG
CGGTGGTTTGTTTGCCGGATCAAGAGCTACCAACTCTTTTTCCGAAGGTAACTGGCTTCAGCAGAGCGCA
GATACCAAATACTGTCCTTCTAGTGTAGCCGTAGTTAGGCCACCACTTCAAGAACTCTGTAGCACCGCCT
ACATACCTCGCTCTGCTAATCCTGTTACCAGTGGCTGCTGCCAGTGGCGATAAGTCGTGTCTTACCGGGT
TGGACTCAAGACGATAGTTACCGGATAAGGCGCAGCGGTCGGGCTGAACGGGGGGTTCGTGCACACAGCC
CAGCTTGGAGCGAACGACCTACACCGAACTGAGATACCTACAGCGTGAGCTATGAGAAAGCGCCACGCTT
CCCGAAGGGAGAAAGGCGGACAGGTATCCGGTAAGCGGCAGGGTCGGAACAGGAGAGCGCACGAGGGAGC
TTCCAGGGGGAAACGCCTGGTATCTTTATAGTCCTGTCGGGTTTCGCCACCTCTGACTTGAGCGTCGATT
TTTGTGATGCTCGTCAGGGGGGCGGAGCCTATGGAAAAACGCCAGCAACGCGGCCTTTTTACGGTTCCTG
GCCTTTTGCTGGCCTTTTGCTCACATGTTCTTTCCTGCGTTATCCCCTGATTCTGTGGATAACCGTATTA
CCGCCTTTGAGTGAGCTGATACCGCTCGCCGCAGCCGAACGACCGAGCGCAGCGAGTCAGTGAGCGAGGA
AGCGGAAGAGCGCCTGATGCGGTATTTTCTCCTTACGCATCTGTGCGGTATTTCACACCGCATATGGTGC
ACTCTCAGTACAATCTGCTCTGATGCCGCATAGTTAAGCCAGTATACACTCCGCTATCGCTACGTGACTG
GGTCATGGCTGCGCCCCGACACCCGCCAACACCCGCTGACGCGCCCTGACGGGCTTGTCTGCTCCCGGCA
TCCGCTTACAGACAAGCTGTGACCGTCTCCGGGAGCTGCATGTGTCAGAGGTTTTCACCGTCATCACCGA
AACGCGCGAGGCAGGGTGCCTTGATGTGGGCGCCGGCGGTCGAGTGGCGACGGCGCGGCTTGTCCGCGCC
CTGGTAGATTGCCTGGCCGTAGGCCAGCCATTTTTGAGCGGCCAGCGGCCGCGATAGGCCGACGCGAAGC
GGCGGGGCGTAGGGAGCGCAGCGACCGAAGGGTAGGCGCTTTTTGCAGCTCTTCGGCTGTGCGCTGGCCA
GACAGTTATGCACAGGCCAGGCGGGTTTTAAGAGTTTTAATAAGTTTTAAAGAGTTTTAGGCGGAAAAAT
CGCCTTTTTTCTCTTTTATATCAGTCACTTACATGTGTGACCGGTTCCCAATGTACGGCTTTGGGTTCCC
AATGTACGGGTTCCGGTTCCCAATGTACGGCTTTGGGTTCCCAATGTACGTGCTATCCACAGGAAAGAGA
CCTTTTCGACCTTTTTCCCCTGCTAGGGCAATTTGCCCTAGCATCTGCTCCGTACATTAGGAACCGGCGG
ATGCTTCGCCCTCGATCAGGTTGCGGTAGCGCATGACTAGGATCGGGCCAGCCTGCCCCGCCTCCTCCTT
CAAATCGTACTCCGGCAGGTCATTTGACCCGATCAGCTTGCGCACGGTGAAACAGAACTTCTTGAACTCT
CCGGCGCTGCCACTGCGTTCGTAGATCGTCTTGAACAACCATCTGGCTTCTGCCTTGCCTGCGGCGCGGC
GTGCCAGGCGGTAGAGAAAACGGCCGATGCCGGGATCGATCAAAAAGTAATCGGGGTGAACCGTCAGCAC
GTCCGGGTTCTTGCCTTCTGTGATCTCGCGGTACATCCAATCAGCTAGCTCGATCTCGATGTACTCCGGC
CGCCCGGTTTCGCTCTTTACGATCTTGTAGCGGCTAATCAAGGCTTCACCCTCGGATACCGTCACCAGGC
GGCCGTTCTTGGCCTTCTTCGTACGCTGCATGGCAACGTGCGTGGTGTTTAACCGAATGCAGGTTTCTAC
CAGGTCGTCTTTCTGCTTTCCGCCATCGGCTCGCCGGCAGAACTTGAGTACGTCCGCAACGTGTGGACGG
AACACGCGGCCGGGCTTGTCTCCCTTCCCTTCCCGGTATCGGTTCATGGATTCGGTTAGATGGGAAACCG
CCATCAGTACCAGGTCGTAATCCCACACACTGGCCATGCCGGCCGGCCCTGCGGAAACCTCTACGTGCCC
GTCTGGAAGCTCGTAGCGGATCACCTCGCCAGCTCGTCGGTCACGCTTCGACAGACGGAAAACGGCCACG
TCCATGATGCTGCGACTATCGCGGGTGCCCACGTCATAGAGCATCGGAACGAAAAAATCTGGTTGCTCGT
CGCCCTTGGGCGGCTTCCTAATCGACGGCGCACCGGCTGCCGGCGGTTGCCGGGATTCTTTGCGGATTCG
ATCAGCGGCCGCTTGCCACGATTCACCGGGGCGTGCTTCTGCCTCGATGCGTTGCCGCTGGGCGGCCTGC
GCGGCCTTCAACTTCTCCACCAGGTCATCACCCAGCGCCGCGCCGATTTGTACCGGGCCGGATGGTTTGC
GACCGCTCACGCCGATTCCTCGGGCTTGGGGGTTCCAGTGCCATTGCAGGGCCGGCAGGCAACCCAGCCG
CTTACGCCTGGCCAACCGCCCGTTCCTCCACACATGGGGCATTCCACGGCGTCGGTGCCTGGTTGTTCTT
GATTTTCCATGCCGCCTCCTTTAGCCGCTAAAATTCATCTACTCATTTATTCATTTGCTCATTTACTCTG
GTAGCTGCGCGATGTATTCAGATAGCAGCTCGGTAATGGTCTTGCCTTGGCGTACCGCGTACATCTTCAG
CTTGGTGTGATCCTCCGCCGGCAACTGAAAGTTGACCCGCTTCATGGCTGGCGTGTCTGCCAGGCTGGCC
AACGTTGCAGCCTTGCTGCTGCGTGCGCTCGGACGGCCGGCACTTAGCGTGTTTGTGCTTTTGCTCATTT
TCTCTTTACCTCATTAACTCAAATGAGTTTTGATTTAATTTCAGCGGCCAGCGCCTGGACCTCGCGGGCA
GCGTCGCCCTCGGGTTCTGATTCAAGAACGGTTGTGCCGGCGGCGGCAGTGCCTGGGTAGCTCACGCGCT
GCGTGATACGGGACTCAAGAATGGGCAGCTCGTACCCGGCCAGCGCCTCGGCAACCTCACCGCCGATGCG
CGTGCCTTTGATCGCCCGCGACACGACAAAGGCCGCTTGTAGCCTTCCATCCGTGACCTCAATGCGCTGC
TTAACCAGCTCCACCAGGTCGGCGGTGGCCCATATGTCGTAAGGGCTTGGCTGCACCGGAATCAGCACGA
AGTCGGCTGCCTTGATCGCGGACACAGCCAAGTCCGCCGCCTGGGGCGCTCCGTCGATCACTACGAAGTC
GCGCCGGCCGATGGCCTTCACGTCGCGGTCAATCGTCGGGCGGTCGATGCCGACAACGGTTAGCGGTTGA
TCTTCCCGCACGGCCGCCCAATCGCGGGCACTGCCCTGGGGATCGGAATCGACTAACAGAACATCGGCCC
CGGCGAGTTGCAGGGCGCGGGCTAGATGGGTTGCGATGGTCGTCTTGCCTGACCCGCCTTTCTGGTTAAG
TACAGCGATAACCTTCATGCGTTCCCCTTGCGTATTTGTTTATTTACTCATCGCATCATATACGCAGCGA
CCGCATGACGCAAGCTGTTTTACTCAAATACACATCACCTTTTTAGACGGCGGCGCTCGGTTTCTTCAGC
GGCCAAGCTGGCCGGCCAGGCCGCCAGCTTGGCATCAGACAAACCGGCCAGGATTTCATGCAGCCGCACG
GTTGAGACGTGCGCGGGCGGCTCGAACACGTACCCGGCCGCGATCATCTCCGCCTCGATCTCTTCGGTAA
TGAAAAACGGTTCGTCCTGGCCGTCCTGGTGCGGTTTCATGCTTGTTCCTCTTGGCGTTCATTCTCGGCG
GCCGCCAGGGCGTCGGCCTCGGTCAATGCGTCCTCACGGAAGGCACCGCGCCGCCTGGCCTCGGTGGGCG
TCACTTCCTCGCTGCGCTCAAGTGCGCGGTACAGGGTCGAGCGATGCACGCCAAGCAGTGCAGCCGCCTC
TTTCACGGTGCGGCCTTCCTGGTCGATCAGCTCGCGGGCGTGCGCGATCTGTGCCGGGGTGAGGGTAGGG
CGGGGGCCAAACTTCACGCCTCGGGCCTTGGCGGCCTCGCGCCCGCTCCGGGTGCGGTCGATGATTAGGG
AACGCTCGAACTCGGCAATGCCGGCGAACACGGTCAACACCATGCGGCCGGCCGGCGTGGTGGTGTCGGC
CCACGGCTCTGCCAGGCTACGCAGGCCCGCGCCGGCCTCCTGGATGCGCTCGGCAATGTCCAGTAGGTCG
CGGGTGCTGCGGGCCAGGCGGTCTAGCCTGGTCACTGTCACAACGTCGCCAGGGCGTAGGTGGTCAAGCA
TCCTGGCCAGCTCCGGGCGGTCGCGCCTGGTGCCGGTGATCTTCTCGGAAAACAGCTTGGTGCAGCCGGC
CGCGTGCAGTTCGGCCCGTTGGTTGGTCAAGTCCTGGTCGTCGGTGCTGACGCGGGCATAGCCCAGCAGG
CCAGCGGCGGCGCTCTTGTTCATGGCGTAATGTCTCCGGTTCTAGTCGCAAGTATTCTACTTTATGCGAC
TAAAACACGCGACAAGAAAACGCCAGGAAAAGGGCAGGGCGGCAGCCTGTCGCGTAACTTAGGACTTGTG
CGACATGTCGTTTTCAGAAGACGGCTGCACTGAACGTCAGAAGCCGACTGCACTATAGCAGCGGAGGGGT
TGGATCAAAGTACTTTGATCCCGAGGGGAACCCTGTGGTTGGCATGCACATACAAATGGACGAACGGATA
AACCTTTTCACGCCCTTTTAAATATCCGATTATTCTAATAAACGCTCTTTTCTCTTAGGTTTACCCGCCA
ATATATCCTGTCAAACACTGATAGTTTAATTCCCGATCTAGTAACATAGATGACACCGCGCGCGATAATT
TATCCTAGTTTGCGCGCTATATTTTGTTTTCTATCGCGTATTAAATGTATAATTGCGGGACTCTAATCAT
AAAAACCCATCTCATAAATAACGTCATGCATTACATGTTAATTATTACATGCTTAACGTAATTCAACAGA
AATTATATGATAATCATCGCAAGACCGGCAACAGGATTCAATCTTAAGAAACTTTATTGCCAAATGTTTG
AACGATCGGGGAAATTCGAGCTGGTCACCAATTCACACGTGATGGTGATGGTGATGGCTAGCGTTCTTGT
AGCCGAAATCTGGAATGTTGGTCCAGCGCTCGCGAAAGACGTGCGCGGCGAGCTTCGGCTTGCGGTCACG
AGTGAACACGCCCTTCTTGTTTCCTTGGACGCGCATCACGCCCTGAGAGGTCGCGAAGTCCGCGAAGTTC
CACGCTTGCTCACCCACGAAGTTCTCAAACTCATCGAACACGACGTGGTTCGCCTGGTAGTACTCGACTT
GATATTCCTCGGTGAACATCACTGGATCAATGTCGTGAAAGCCCGCAACGGTGTCTGCGCCGTACTCAGT
GATCATGATCGGCTTTCCTGGGCAACGCTTGTTCCACGCGTGAAATTCCTGGCGGAGATGGACTTTGGCC
GCTTCGAGATCACCGCCATCGAAGTACCATCCGTTATAGCGATTGAGCGCGATGACGTCAATCAGTTCGG
CGACTTTGTCCGTCTCCGGGGTAGCCATCACAAACAGCACGATCGTGACCGGACGCTTCTGTGGGTCGAG
TTCCTTGGTCAGCTCCACCAACGGCTTGAAGTACTCGTACGCGCCCTCTTCCTCAGTCGCCGCCTCGTTG
GCGATGCTCCACATCACGACGCTTGGATGGTTCTTGTCACGAGACACCAGTTCACGGAGAACGTCTTGAT
GGTGCTCAAACGTCCGAATCTTCTCCCAGGTACTGACGCGCTCGCTGCCTTCGCCGAGTCCCGTGGTGGC
CATGAAGTTGAGGTGCACGCCAACTGCCGGAGTCTCGTCGATCACGACCAGACCCTCGCGATCCGCAAGA
CGCATCAACTCTTCAGAGTACGGATAGTGTGCGGTCCGGAAGCTGTTGGCGCCGATCCATTTGAGGATAT
TGAAATCCATCACATTGCTCGCTTCGTTAAAGCCACGGCCGTTGATAGGAGTGTCCTCATGTTTGCCAAA
GCCCTTGAAGTAGAACGGTTTGTTGTTGATGAGGAACTTGCCGTCGTTGACTTCCACGGTCCGCACGCCG
AACGGCTCTTCATAGACATCGATGGTCAGTCCGTCGTTCACCAGTTCCACTTTGATCTGGTAGAGATACG
TGTTCAGTGGTTCCCAGAGGATGACATTCGGAATCTCCACGTTACCGCTCAGGCCCTCGGTGCTTGCGAC
CACTTTGCCTTCCTCATCCACGACCGACACTTTCACGGTCTCGGCTTTGCCTTGAAAGTCCACCGTATAG
GTCACAGTCCCGGTTGGGCCATTGAAGTCGGTCACAACCGAGATGTCCTCGACGTACGTAAACGGGGTCG
TGTAGATTTTCACCGGACGGTGCAGGCCTGCATAGTTGAAGAAGTCGAAGTTCGGCTTGTTACGAATGAC
TTTTCCGAGGCCCTCTTCGTGGCGCTCGCTGTACAGCCCCACCGGGAGGGTGCTATCGTCGAGGATGTTG
TCCACGGCGACGGTGACGCGATTCATGCCATCACGCAGCGAGTTGTTGATTTCCGCTTCGAATGGCAGGA
ATCCGCCCTTGTGCTCCACGACCAGCTCACCATTGACATAGACAATTGCTTTGTGAGTTGCAGAGCCGAA
GCGGAGCACGATACGCTGATCCTTCAGATAGGCCGGCACCGTGAACTCACGTTCGTACCAGACATATCCG
ATATGGTTGCGGATTTCCTTGGTCACGCCAATGTCATTGTAACTGCTTGGGACGGCCATACTAATAGTGT
CGGTCAGCTTGCTTTCGTACCACTTCTCTTCCAGTCCTTTCCCGTAGTCCAGCTTGAAGTTCCAGACGCC
ATTGAGGTCGAAGACGCCACGGGTCTCGGTGTTGATCGGGTACAGACTAGTTCGTCGGTTCTGTAACTAT
CATCATCATCATAGACACACGAAATAAAGTAATCAGATTATCAGTTAAAGCTATGTAATATTTACACCAT
AACCAATCAATTAAAAAATAGATCAGTTTAAAGAAAGATCAAAGCTCAAAAAAATAAAAAGAGAAAAGGG
TCCTAACCAAGAAAATGAAGGAGAAAAACTAGAAATTTACCCTCAGATCTACCATG
Features (pLannotate 1.2.2; 27 found; start..end, strand, type, name):
     20..361     -  promoter       CaMV 35S promoter: strong constitutive promoter from cauliflower mosaic virus
    601..755     -  CDS            lacZα (fragment): LacZα fragment of β-galactosidase; lacZ fragment
    758..778     -  misc_feature   MCS (fragment): pUC18/19 multiple cloning site
   1269..1610    +  promoter       CaMV 35S promoter: strong constitutive promoter from cauliflower mosaic virus
   1897..1920    +  CDS            CopGFP (fragment): green fluorescent protein 2 from Pontellina plumata, also known as ppluGFP2 (Shagin et al., 2004)
   1944..2285    +  ncRNA          Intron gpI: Accession: RF00028 - Group I catalytic intron
   2813..3061    +  terminator     HSP terminator: efficient transcription terminator from the Arabidopsis thaliana heat shock protein 18.2 gene (Nagaya et al., 2010)
   3773..3795    -  protein_bind   lac operator (fragment): The lac repressor binds to the lac operator to inhibit transcription in E. coli. This inhibition can be relieved by adding lactose or isopropyl-β-D-thiogalactopyranoside (IPTG). lac repressor encoded by lacI
   3799..3829    -  promoter       lac promoter: promoter for the E. coli lac operon
   3844..3865    -  protein_bind   CAP binding site: CAP binding activates transcription in the presence of cAMP. E. coli catabolite activator protein
   3878..3966    -  CDS            lacI (fragment): lac repressor; lacI; The lac repressor binds to the lac operator to inhibit transcription in E. coli. This inhibition can be relieved by adding lactose or isopropyl-β-D-thiogalactopyranoside (IPTG).
   4056..4732    +  promoter       CaMV 35S promoter (enhanced): cauliflower mosaic virus 35S promoter with a duplicated enhancer region
   4805..5597    +  CDS            NeoR/KanR (fragment): aminoglycoside phosphotransferase from Tn5; aph(3')-II (or nptII); confers resistance to neomycin, kanamycin, and G418 (Geneticin®)
   5637..5811    +  polyA_signal   CaMV poly(A) signal: cauliflower mosaic virus polyadenylation signal
   5889..5913    -  misc_feature   LB T-DNA repeat: left border repeat from nopaline C58 T-DNA
   6338..7132    +  CDS            KanR: aminoglycoside phosphotransferase; aphA-3; confers resistance to kanamycin
   7219..7807    +  rep_origin     ori: high-copy-number ColE1/pMB1/pBR322/pUC origin of replication
   7993..8133    -  misc_feature   bom: basis of mobility region from pBR322
   8235..8274    -  CDS            rop (fragment): Rop protein, which maintains plasmids at low copy number; rop
   8477..8671    -  rep_origin     pVS1 oriV: origin of replication for the Pseudomonas plasmid pVS1 (Heeb et al., 2000)
   8737..9810    -  CDS            pVS1 RepA: replication protein from the Pseudomonas plasmid pVS1 (Heeb et al., 2000)
  10239..10868   -  CDS            pVS1 StaA: stability protein from the Pseudomonas plasmid pVS1 (Heeb et al., 2000)
  11428..11829   -  CDS            Y4CG_SINFN (fragment): Protein inferred from homology: Swiss-Prot protein existence level 3. From Sinorhizobium fredii (strain NBRC 101917 / NGR234).
  12169..12193   -  misc_feature   RB T-DNA repeat: right border repeat from nopaline C58 T-DNA
  12215..12467   -  terminator     NOS terminator: nopaline synthase terminator and poly(A) signal
  12499..12516   -  CDS            7xHis (fragment): 6xHis affinity tag
  12523..14545   -  CDS            GUSPlus™: β-glucuronidase codon-optimized Staphylococcus gusA gene with a catalase intron to ensure expression in plants but not bacteria
