[The description below was written by a language model from this plasmid's Addgene catalogue record and pLannotate feature annotations shown in this document.]
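Description:
pXYB176 is a plant binary (T-DNA) expression vector built on the pCAMBIA1305.1 backbone and intended for Agrobacterium-mediated delivery into plant cells. Outside the T-DNA borders it carries a bacterial kanamycin resistance gene (aphA-3), a ColE1/pBR322-type origin with the bom mobilisation region for propagation in E. coli, and the pVS1 oriV with RepA and StaA replication and stability functions for maintenance in Agrobacterium. Between the nopaline-type left and right border repeats, the annotation shows an nptII (NeoR/KanR) coding sequence driven by an enhanced CaMV 35S promoter and closed by the CaMV poly(A) signal. This would serve as the plant selectable marker.

The payload is listed as "Ribozyme split GFPuv2_Y72_igs2". In the feature table it corresponds to a CaMV 35S promoter followed by a short stretch that matched a GFP fragment, a group I catalytic intron, and the Arabidopsis HSP18.2 terminator. The GFPuv coding segments themselves are largely unannotated, so their exact arrangement around the ribozyme cannot be read from the table. The name suggests that the GFPuv reading frame is divided at or near residue Y72 and paired with a second internal guide sequence (IGS2), the element that directs a group I ribozyme to its splice site, but the record does not spell this out. A functional fluorescent reporter would then depend on ribozyme-mediated splicing.

The T-DNA also retains the pCAMBIA1305.1 reporter, a CaMV 35S-driven, intron-containing GUSPlus gene with a His tag and NOS terminator, along with lacZα and MCS remnants. The construct belongs to a split ribozyme system developed for in vivo plant RNA imaging and genetic engineering.
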