Addgene plasmid #239650: pXYB176
Purpose: Expression vector of ribozyme with IGS2 split GFPuv
Depositing lab: Xiaohan Yang. Depositing organization: Oak Ridge National Laboratory. Publication: A split ribozyme system for in vivo plant RNA imaging and genetic engineering. Liu Y, Rajput R, Islam MT, Valle ID, Yao T, Agrawal R, Boone BA, Eckert CA, Abraham PE, Chen JG, Tuskan GA, Yang X. Plant Biotechnol J. 2025 May;23(5):1640-1649. doi: 10.1111/pbi.14612. Epub 2025 Feb 7. PubMed 39919021.
Backbone
  Vector backbone: pCAMBIA1305.1
  Vector type: Plant Expression, Synthetic Biology
Growth in bacteria
  Bacterial resistance: Kanamycin, 50 μg/mL
  Growth temperature: 37°C
  Growth strain: DH5alpha
  Copy number: Unknown
Gene/Insert
  Gene/Insert name: Ribozyme split GFPuv2_Y72_igs2
Terms and licenses: Academic/Nonprofit Terms; Industry Terms: Not Available to Industry
How to cite: pXYB176 was a gift from Xiaohan Yang (Addgene plasmid # 239650 ; http://n2t.net/addgene:239650 ; RRID:Addgene_239650)
